LOCUS       Exported 8323 bp ds-DNA circular SYN 13-MAY-2021
DEFINITION  3rd generation lentiviral gRNA plasmid targeting human NTRK3.
ACCESSION   .
VERSION     .
KEYWORDS    NTRK3 gRNA (BRDN0001145325)
SOURCE      synthetic DNA construct
  ORGANISM  synthetic DNA construct
REFERENCE   1 (bases 1 to 8323)
  AUTHORS   Doench JG, Fusi N, Sullender M, Hegde M, Vaimberg EW, Donovan KF,
            Smith I, Tothova Z, Wilen C, Orchard R, Virgin HW, Listgarten J,
            Root DE
  TITLE     Optimized sgRNA design to maximize activity and minimize off-target
            effects of CRISPR-Cas9.
  JOURNAL   Nat Biotechnol. 2016 Jan 18. doi: 10.1038/nbt.3437.
  PUBMED    26780180
REFERENCE   2 (bases 1 to 8323)
  AUTHORS   .
  TITLE     Direct Submission
  JOURNAL   Exported May 13, 2021 from SnapGene Server 1.1.58
            http://www.snapgene.com
FEATURES             Location/Qualifiers
     source          1..8323
                     /organism="synthetic DNA construct"
                     /mol_type="other DNA"
     promoter        87..1265
                     /label=EF-1-alpha promoter
                     /note="strong constitutive promoter for human elongation
                     factor EF-1-alpha"
     intron          318..1256
                     /label=EF-1-alpha intron A
                     /note="intron upstream of the start codon of human
                     EF-1-alpha"
     primer_bind     1213..1233
                     /label=EF1a-F
                     /note="Human elongation factor-1a promoter, forward primer"
     CDS             1278..1877
                     /codon_start=1
                     /gene="pac from Streptomyces alboniger"
                     /product="puromycin N-acetyltransferase"
                     /label=PuroR
                     /note="confers resistance to puromycin"
                     /translation="MTEYKPTVRLATRDDVPRAVRTLAAAFADYPATRHTVDPDRHIER
                     VTELQELFLTRVGLDIGKVWVADDGAAVAVWTTPESVEAGAVFAEIGPRMAELSGSRLA
                     AQQQMEGLLAPHRPKEPAWFLATVGVSPDHQGKGLGSAVVLPGVEAAERAGVPAFLETS
                     APRNLPFYERLGFTVTADVEVPEGPRTWCMTRKPGA"
     primer_bind     complement(1278..1297)
                     /label=Puro-R
                     /note="Puromycin resistance gene, reverse primer. Also
                     called puro-variant-R"
     primer_bind     1774..1794
                     /label=Puro-F
                     /note="Puromycin resistance gene, forward primer"
     misc_feature    1893..2481
                     /label=WPRE
                     /note="woodchuck hepatitis virus posttranscriptional
                     regulatory element"
     primer_bind     complement(1946..1966)
                     /label=WPRE-R
                     /note="WPRE, reverse primer"
     CDS             complement(2364..2375)
                     /codon_start=1
                     /product="Factor Xa recognition and cleavage site"
                     /label=Factor Xa site
                     /translation="IEGR"
     LTR             2553..2786
                     /label=3' LTR (Delta-U3)
                     /note="self-inactivating 3' long terminal repeat (LTR) from
                     HIV-1"
     polyA_signal    2864..2985
                     /label=SV40 poly(A) signal
                     /note="SV40 polyadenylation signal"
     primer_bind     complement(2901..2920)
                     /label=SV40pA-R
                     /note="SV40 polyA, reverse primer"
     primer_bind     2955..2974
                     /label=EBV-rev
                     /note="SV40 polyA terminator, reverse primer"
     rep_origin      3025..3160
                     /label=SV40 ori
                     /note="SV40 origin of replication"
     primer_bind     3087..3106
                     /label=SV40pro-F
                     /note="SV40 promoter/origin, forward primer"
     primer_bind     complement(3180..3199)
                     /label=T7
                     /note="T7 promoter, forward primer"
     promoter        complement(3181..3199)
                     /label=T7 promoter
                     /note="promoter for bacteriophage T7 RNA polymerase"
     primer_bind     complement(3209..3226)
                     /label=M13 Forward
                     /note="In lacZ gene. Also called M13-F20 or M13 (-21)
                     Forward"
     primer_bind     complement(3209..3225)
                     /label=M13 fwd
                     /note="common sequencing primer, one of multiple similar
                     variants"
     primer_bind     complement(3218..3240)
                     /label=M13/pUC Forward
                     /note="In lacZ gene"
     rep_origin      3367..3822
                     /direction=RIGHT
                     /label=f1 ori
                     /note="f1 bacteriophage origin of replication; arrow
                     indicates direction of (+) strand synthesis"
     primer_bind     complement(3454..3473)
                     /label=F1ori-R
                     /note="F1 origin, reverse primer"
     primer_bind     3664..3685
                     /label=F1ori-F
                     /note="F1 origin, forward primer"
     promoter        3848..3952
                     /gene="bla"
                     /label=AmpR promoter
     CDS             3953..4813
                     /codon_start=1
                     /gene="bla"
                     /product="beta-lactamase"
                     /label=AmpR
                     /note="confers resistance to ampicillin, carbenicillin, and
                     related antibiotics"
                     /translation="MSIQHFRVALIPFFAAFCLPVFAHPETLVKVKDAEDQLGARVGYI
                     ELDLNSGKILESFRPEERFPMMSTFKVLLCGAVLSRIDAGQEQLGRRIHYSQNDLVEYS
                     PVTEKHLTDGMTVRELCSAAITMSDNTAANLLLTTIGGPKELTAFLHNMGDHVTRLDRW
                     EPELNEAIPNDERDTTMPVAMATTLRKLLTGELLTLASRQQLIDWMEADKVAGPLLRSA
                     LPAGWFIADKSGAGERGSRGIIAALGPDGKPSRIVVIYTTGSQATMDERNRQIAEIGAS
                     LIKHW"
     primer_bind     complement(4171..4190)
                     /label=Amp-R
                     /note="Ampicillin resistance gene, reverse primer"
     rep_origin      4984..5572
                     /direction=RIGHT
                     /label=ori
                     /note="high-copy-number ColE1/pMB1/pBR322/pUC origin of
                     replication"
     primer_bind     5473..5492
                     /label=pBR322ori-F
                     /note="pBR322 origin, forward primer"
     primer_bind     5726..5743
                     /label=L4440
                     /note="L4440 vector, forward primer"
     protein_bind    5860..5881
                     /label=CAP binding site
                     /bound_moiety="E. coli catabolite activator protein"
                     /note="CAP binding activates transcription in the presence
                     of cAMP."
     promoter        5896..5926
                     /label=lac promoter
                     /note="promoter for the E. coli lac operon"
     protein_bind    5934..5950
                     /label=lac operator
                     /bound_moiety="lac repressor encoded by lacI"
                     /note="The lac repressor binds to the lac operator to
                     inhibit transcription in E. coli. This inhibition can be
                     relieved by adding lactose or
                     isopropyl-beta-D-thiogalactopyranoside (IPTG)."
     primer_bind     5939..5961
                     /label=M13/pUC Reverse
                     /note="In lacZ gene"
     primer_bind     5958..5974
                     /label=M13 rev
                     /note="common sequencing primer, one of multiple similar
                     variants"
     primer_bind     5958..5974
                     /label=M13 Reverse
                     /note="In lacZ gene. Also called M13-rev"
     primer_bind     5993..6013
                     /label=T3
                     /note="T3 promoter, forward primer"
     promoter        5995..6013
                     /label=T3 promoter
                     /note="promoter for bacteriophage T3 RNA polymerase"
     promoter        6041..6267
                     /label=RSV promoter
                     /note="Rous sarcoma virus enhancer/promoter"
     LTR             6268..6448
                     /label=5' LTR (truncated)
                     /note="truncated 5' long terminal repeat (LTR) from HIV-1"
     misc_feature    6495..6620
                     /label=HIV-1 Psi
                     /note="packaging signal of human immunodeficiency virus
                     type 1"
     misc_feature    7113..7346
                     /label=RRE
                     /note="The Rev response element (RRE) of HIV-1 allows for
                     Rev-dependent mRNA export from the nucleus to the
                     cytoplasm."
     CDS             7531..7575
                     /codon_start=1
                     /product="antigenic peptide corresponding to amino acids
                     655 to 669 of the HIV envelope protein gp41 (Lutje Hulsik
                     et al., 2013)"
                     /label=gp41 peptide
                     /note="recognized by the 2H10 single-chain llama nanobody"
                     /translation="KNEQELLELDKWASL"
     promoter        7753..7993
                     /label=U6 promoter
                     /note="RNA polymerase III promoter for human U6 snRNA"
     primer_bind     7753..7773
                     /label=hU6-F
                     /note="Human U6 promoter, forward primer"
     primer_bind     7924..7943
                     /label=LKO.1 5'
                     /note="Human U6 promoter, forward primer"
     misc_RNA        8023..8098
                     /label=gRNA scaffold
                     /note="guide RNA scaffold for the Streptococcus pyogenes
                     CRISPR/Cas9 system"
     misc_feature    8154..8271
                     /label=cPPT/CTS
                     /note="central polypurine tract and central termination
                     sequence of HIV-1"
ORIGIN
        1 cccgggtgca aagatggata aagttttaaa cagagaggaa tctttgcagc taatggacct
       61 tctaggtctt gaaaggagtg ggaattggct ccggtgcccg tcagtgggca gagcgcacat
      121 cgcccacagt ccccgagaag ttggggggag gggtcggcaa ttgatccggt gcctagagaa
      181 ggtggcgcgg ggtaaactgg gaaagtgatg tcgtgtactg gctccgcctt tttcccgagg
      241 gtgggggaga accgtatata agtgcagtag tcgccgtgaa cgttcttttt cgcaacgggt
      301 ttgccgccag aacacaggta agtgccgtgt gtggttcccg cgggcctggc ctctttacgg
      361 gttatggccc ttgcgtgcct tgaattactt ccacctggct gcagtacgtg attcttgatc
      421 ccgagcttcg ggttggaagt gggtgggaga gttcgaggcc ttgcgcttaa ggagcccctt
      481 cgcctcgtgc ttgagttgag gcctggcctg ggcgctgggg ccgccgcgtg cgaatctggt
      541 ggcaccttcg cgcctgtctc gctgctttcg ataagtctct agccatttaa aatttttgat
      601 gacctgctgc gacgcttttt ttctggcaag atagtcttgt aaatgcgggc caagatctgc
      661 acactggtat ttcggttttt ggggccgcgg gcggcgacgg ggcccgtgcg tcccagcgca
      721 catgttcggc gaggcggggc ctgcgagcgc ggccaccgag aatcggacgg gggtagtctc
      781 aagctggccg gcctgctctg gtgcctggcc tcgcgccgcc gtgtatcgcc ccgccctggg
      841 cggcaaggct ggcccggtcg gcaccagttg cgtgagcgga aagatggccg cttcccggcc
      901 ctgctgcagg gagctcaaaa tggaggacgc ggcgctcggg agagcgggcg ggtgagtcac
      961 ccacacaaag gaaaagggcc tttccgtcct cagccgtcgc ttcatgtgac tccacggagt
     1021 accgggcgcc gtccaggcac ctcgattagt tctcgagctt ttggagtacg tcgtctttag
     1081 gttgggggga ggggttttat gcgatggagt ttccccacac tgagtgggtg gagactgaag
     1141 ttaggccagc ttggcacttg atgtaattct ccttggaatt tgcccttttt gagtttggat
     1201 cttggttcat tctcaagcct cagacagtgg ttcaaagttt ttttcttcca tttcaggtgt
     1261 cgtgacgtac ggccaccatg accgagtaca agcccacggt gcgcctcgcc acccgcgacg
     1321 acgtccccag ggccgtacgc accctcgccg ccgcgttcgc cgactacccc gccacgcgcc
     1381 acaccgtcga tccggaccgc cacatcgagc gggtcaccga gctgcaagaa ctcttcctca
     1441 cgcgcgtcgg gctcgacatc ggcaaggtgt gggtcgcgga cgacggcgcc gccgtggcgg
     1501 tctggaccac gccggagagc gtcgaagcgg gggcggtgtt cgccgagatc ggcccgcgca
     1561 tggccgagtt gagcggttcc cggctggccg cgcagcaaca gatggaaggc ctcctggcgc
     1621 cgcaccggcc caaggagccc gcgtggttcc tggccaccgt cggagtctcg cccgaccacc
     1681 agggcaaggg tctgggcagc gccgtcgtgc tccccggagt ggaggcggcc gagcgcgccg
     1741 gggtgcccgc cttcctggag acctccgcgc cccgcaacct ccccttctac gagcggctcg
     1801 gcttcaccgt caccgccgac gtcgaggtgc ccgaaggacc gcgcacctgg tgcatgaccc
     1861 gcaagcccgg tgcctgaacg cgttaagtcg acaatcaacc tctggattac aaaatttgtg
     1921 aaagattgac tggtattctt aactatgttg ctccttttac gctatgtgga tacgctgctt
     1981 taatgccttt gtatcatgct attgcttccc gtatggcttt cattttctcc tccttgtata
     2041 aatcctggtt gctgtctctt tatgaggagt tgtggcccgt tgtcaggcaa cgtggcgtgg
     2101 tgtgcactgt gtttgctgac gcaaccccca ctggttgggg cattgccacc acctgtcagc
     2161 tcctttccgg gactttcgct ttccccctcc ctattgccac ggcggaactc atcgccgcct
     2221 gccttgcccg ctgctggaca ggggctcggc tgttgggcac tgacaattcc gtggtgttgt
     2281 cggggaaatc atcgtccttt ccttggctgc tcgcctgtgt tgccacctgg attctgcgcg
     2341 ggacgtcctt ctgctacgtc ccttcggccc tcaatccagc ggaccttcct tcccgcggcc
     2401 tgctgccggc tctgcggcct cttccgcgtc ttcgccttcg ccctcagacg agtcggatct
     2461 ccctttgggc cgcctccccg cgtcgacttt aagaccaatg acttacaagg cagctgtaga
     2521 tcttagccac tttttaaaag aaaagggggg actggaaggg ctaattcact cccaacgaag
     2581 acaagatctg ctttttgctt gtactgggtc tctctggtta gaccagatct gagcctggga
     2641 gctctctggc taactaggga acccactgct taagcctcaa taaagcttgc cttgagtgct
     2701 tcaagtagtg tgtgcccgtc tgttgtgtga ctctggtaac tagagatccc tcagaccctt
     2761 ttagtcagtg tggaaaatct ctagcagtac gtatagtagt tcatgtcatc ttattattca
     2821 gtatttataa cttgcaaaga aatgaatatc agagagtgag aggaacttgt ttattgcagc
     2881 ttataatggt tacaaataaa gcaatagcat cacaaatttc acaaataaag catttttttc
     2941 actgcattct agttgtggtt tgtccaaact catcaatgta tcttatcatg tctggctcta
     3001 gctatcccgc ccctaactcc gcccatcccg cccctaactc cgcccagttc cgcccattct
     3061 ccgccccatg gctgactaat tttttttatt tatgcagagg ccgaggccgc ctcggcctct
     3121 gagctattcc agaagtagtg aggaggcttt tttggaggcc tagggacgta cccaattcgc
     3181 cctatagtga gtcgtattac gcgcgctcac tggccgtcgt tttacaacgt cgtgactggg
     3241 aaaaccctgg cgttacccaa cttaatcgcc ttgcagcaca tccccctttc gccagctggc
     3301 gtaatagcga agaggcccgc accgatcgcc cttcccaaca gttgcgcagc ctgaatggcg
     3361 aatgggnnnn nnnnnnnnnn nnnnnnnnnn nnnnnnnnnn nnnnnnnnnn nnnnnnnnnn
     3421 nnnnnnnnnn nnnnnnnnnn nnnnnnnnnn nnnnnnnnnn nnnnnnnnnn nnnnnnnnnn
     3481 nnnnnnnnnn cnnnnnnnnn nnnnnnnnnn nnnnnnnnnn nnnnnnnnnn nnnnnnnnnn
     3541 nnnnnnnnnn nnnnnnnnnn nnnnnnnnnn nnnnnnnnnn nnannnnnnn nnnnnnnnnn
     3601 nnnnnnnnnn nnnnnnnnnn nnnnnnnnnn nncctttgac gttggagtcc acgttcttta
     3661 atagtggact cttgttccaa actggaacaa cactcaaccc tatctcggtc tattcttttg
     3721 atttataagg gattttgccg atttcggcct attggttaaa aaatgagctg atttaacaaa
     3781 aatttaacgc gaattttaac aaaatattaa cgcttacaat ttaggtggca cttttcgggg
     3841 aaatgtgcgc ggaaccccta tttgtttatt tttctaaata cattcaaata tgtatccgct
     3901 catgagacaa taaccctgat aaatgcttca ataatattga aaaaggaaga gtatgagtat
     3961 tcaacatttc cgtgtcgccc ttattccctt ttttgcggca ttttgccttc ctgtttttgc
     4021 tcacccagaa acgctggtga aagtaaaaga tgctgaagat cagttgggtg cacgagtggg
     4081 ttacatcgaa ctggatctca acagcggtaa gatccttgag agttttcgcc ccgaagaacg
     4141 ttttccaatg atgagcactt ttaaagttct gctatgtggc gcggtattat cccgtattga
     4201 cgccgggcaa gagcaactcg gtcgccgcat acactattct cagaatgact tggttgagta
     4261 ctcaccagtc acagaaaagc atcttacgga tggcatgaca gtaagagaat tatgcagtgc
     4321 tgccataacc atgagtgata acactgcggc caacttactt ctgacaacga tcggaggacc
     4381 gaaggagcta accgcttttt tgcacaacat gggggatcat gtaactcgcc ttgatcgttg
     4441 ggaaccggag ctgaatgaag ccataccaaa cgacgagcgt gacaccacga tgcctgtagc
     4501 aatggcaaca acgttgcgca aactattaac tggcgaacta cttactctag cttcccggca
     4561 acaattaata gactggatgg aggcggataa agttgcagga ccacttctgc gctcggccct
     4621 tccggctggc tggtttattg ctgataaatc tggagccggt gagcgtgggt ctcgcggtat
     4681 cattgcagca ctggggccag atggtaagcc ctcccgtatc gtagttatct acacgacggg
     4741 gagtcaggca actatggatg aacgaaatag acagatcgct gagataggtg cctcactgat
     4801 taagcattgg taactgtcag accaagttta ctcatatata ctttagattg atttaaaact
     4861 tcatttttaa tttaaaagga tctaggtgaa gatccttttt gataatctca tgaccaaaat
     4921 cccttaacgt gagttttcgt tccactgagc gtcagacccc gtagaaaaga tcaaaggatc
     4981 ttcttgagat cctttttttc tgcgcgtaat ctgctgcttg caaacaaaaa aaccaccgct
     5041 accagcggtg gtttgtttgc cggatcaaga gctaccaact ctttttccga aggtaactgg
     5101 cttcagcaga gcgcagatac caaatactgt tcttctagtg tagccgtagt taggccacca
     5161 cttcaagaac tctgtagcac cgcctacata cctcgctctg ctaatcctgt taccagtggc
     5221 tgctgccagt ggcgataagt cgtgtcttac cgggttggac tcaagacgat agttaccgga
     5281 taaggcgcag cggtcgggct gaacgggggg ttcgtgcaca cagcccagct tggagcgaac
     5341 gacctacacc gaactgagat acctacagcg tgagctatga gaaagcgcca cgcttcccga
     5401 agggagaaag gcggacaggt atccggtaag cggcagggtc ggaacaggag agcgcacgag
     5461 ggagcttcca gggggaaacg cctggtatct ttatagtcct gtcgggtttc gccacctctg
     5521 acttgagcgt cgatttttgt gatgctcgtc aggggggcgg agcctatgga aaaacgccag
     5581 caacgcggcc tttttacggt tcctggcctt ttgctggcct tttgctcaca tgttctttcc
     5641 tgcgttatcc cctgattctg tggataaccg tattaccgcc tttgagtgag ctgataccgc
     5701 tcgccgcagc cgaacgaccg agcgcagcga gtcagtgagc gaggaagcgg aagagcgccc
     5761 aatacgcaaa ccgcctctcc ccgcgcgttg gccgattcat taatgcagct ggcacgacag
     5821 gtttcccgac tggaaagcgg gcagtgagcg caacgcaatt aatgtgagtt agctcactca
     5881 ttaggcaccc caggctttac actttatgct tccggctcgt atgttgtgtg gaattgtgag
     5941 cggataacaa tttcacacag gaaacagcta tgaccatgat tacgccaagc gcgcaattaa
     6001 ccctcactaa agggaacaaa agctggagct gcaagcttaa tgtagtctta tgcaatactc
     6061 ttgtagtctt gcaacatggt aacgatgagt tagcaacatg ccttacaagg agagaaaaag
     6121 caccgtgcat gccgattggt ggaagtaagg tggtacgatc gtgccttatt aggaaggcaa
     6181 cagacgggtc tgacatggat tggacgaacc actgaattgc cgcattgcag agatattgta
     6241 tttaagtgcc tagctcgata cataaacggg tctctctggt tagaccagat ctgagcctgg
     6301 gagctctctg gctaactagg gaacccactg cttaagcctc aataaagctt gccttgagtg
     6361 cttcaagtag tgtgtgcccg tctgttgtgt gactctggta actagagatc cctcagaccc
     6421 ttttagtcag tgtggaaaat ctctagcagt ggcgcccgaa cagggacttg aaagcgaaag
     6481 ggaaaccaga ggagctctct cgacgcagga ctcggcttgc tgaagcgcgc acggcaagag
     6541 gcgaggggcg gcgactggtg agtacgccaa aaattttgac tagcggaggc tagaaggaga
     6601 gagatgggtg cgagagcgtc agtattaagc gggggagaat tagatcgcga tgggaaaaaa
     6661 ttcggttaag gccaggggga aagaaaaaat ataaattaaa acatatagta tgggcaagca
     6721 gggagctaga acgattcgca gttaatcctg gcctgttaga aacatcagaa ggctgtagac
     6781 aaatactggg acagctacaa ccatcccttc agacaggatc agaagaactt agatcattat
     6841 ataatacagt agcaaccctc tattgtgtgc atcaaaggat agagataaaa gacaccaagg
     6901 aagctttaga caagatagag gaagagcaaa acaaaagtaa gaccaccgca cagcaagcgg
     6961 ccgctgatct tcagacctgg aggaggagat atgagggaca attggagaag tgaattatat
     7021 aaatataaag tagtaaaaat tgaaccatta ggagtagcac ccaccaaggc aaagagaaga
     7081 gtggtgcaga gagaaaaaag agcagtggga ataggagctt tgttccttgg gttcttggga
     7141 gcagcaggaa gcactatggg cgcagcgtca atgacgctga cggtacaggc cagacaatta
     7201 ttgtctggta tagtgcagca gcagaacaat ttgctgaggg ctattgaggc gcaacagcat
     7261 ctgttgcaac tcacagtctg gggcatcaag cagctccagg caagaatcct ggctgtggaa
     7321 agatacctaa aggatcaaca gctcctgggg atttggggtt gctctggaaa actcatttgc
     7381 accactgctg tgccttggaa tgctagttgg agtaataaat ctctggaaca gatttggaat
     7441 cacacgacct ggatggagtg ggacagagaa attaacaatt acacaagctt aatacactcc
     7501 ttaattgaag aatcgcaaaa ccagcaagaa aagaatgaac aagaattatt ggaattagat
     7561 aaatgggcaa gtttgtggaa ttggtttaac ataacaaatt ggctgtggta tataaaatta
     7621 ttcataatga tagtaggagg cttggtaggt ttaagaatag tttttgctgt actttctata
     7681 gtgaatagag ttaggcaggg atattcacca ttatcgtttc agacccacct cccaaccccg
     7741 aggggaccca gagagggcct atttcccatg attccttcat atttgcatat acgatacaag
     7801 gctgttagag agataattag aattaatttg actgtaaaca caaagatatt agtacaaaat
     7861 acgtgacgta gaaagtaata atttcttggg tagtttgcag ttttaaaatt atgttttaaa
     7921 atggactatc atatgcttac cgtaacttga aagtatttcg atttcttggc tttatatatc
     7981 ttgtggaaag gacgaaacac cgcgtcaacc tgaccgtacg aggttttaga gctagaaata
     8041 gcaagttaaa ataaggctag tccgttatca acttgaaaaa gtggcaccga gtcggtgctt
     8101 ttttaagctt ggcgtaacta gatcttgaga caaatggcag tattcatcca caattttaaa
     8161 agaaaagggg ggattggggg gtacagtgca ggggaaagaa tagtagacat aatagcaaca
     8221 gacatacaaa ctaaagaatt acaaaaacaa attacaaaaa ttcaaaattt tcgggtttat
     8281 tacagggaca gcagagatcc actttggcgc cggctcgagg ggg
//
