[The description below was written by a language model from this plasmid's Addgene catalogue record and the feature table of its GenBank file.]
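Description:
NTRK3 gRNA (BRDN0001145325) is a third-generation lentiviral CRISPR guide plasmid built on the lentiGuide-Puro backbone and designed to target human NTRK3, the gene encoding the TrkC receptor tyrosine kinase. The 8.3 kb circular construct is propagated in E. coli through a high-copy ColE1/pUC-type origin with ampicillin selection from the bla gene. The backbone also retains an f1 origin, an SV40 origin and poly(A) signal, and lac/T7/T3 promoter remnants that play no role in the payload.

The lentiviral transfer cassette begins with an RSV promoter fused to a truncated HIV-1 5' LTR, which makes genomic RNA production Tat-independent. It continues through the Psi packaging signal and the Rev response element, and ends in a U3-deleted, self-inactivating 3' LTR. Within this unit, a human U6 RNA polymerase III promoter drives the NTRK3-specific spacer joined to the Streptococcus pyogenes Cas9 guide RNA scaffold. This is followed by a cPPT/CTS element, which aids nuclear import of the reverse-transcribed genome. A separate EF-1-alpha promoter, including its intron A, expresses puromycin N-acetyltransferase for selection of transduced mammalian cells, with a WPRE downstream to enhance transcript expression.

The plasmid does not encode Cas9, so it must be paired with a separate Cas9 vector or used in cells that already express the nuclease. The guide was designed against several NTRK3 reference transcripts and belongs to a human kinome gRNA collection associated with work on optimised sgRNA design. Its typical use is NTRK3 knockout or loss-of-function studies in human cells.
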