Addgene plasmid #76180: NTRK3 gRNA (BRDN0001145325)
Purpose: 3rd generation lentiviral gRNA plasmid targeting human NTRK3
Depositing lab: John Doench & David Root. Depositing organization: Broad Institute. Publication: Optimized sgRNA design to maximize activity and minimize off-target effects of CRISPR-Cas9. Doench JG, Fusi N, Sullender M, Hegde M, Vaimberg EW, Donovan KF, Smith I, Tothova Z, Wilen C, Orchard R, Virgin HW, Listgarten J, Root DE. Nat Biotechnol. 2016 Jan 18. doi: 10.1038/nbt.3437. PubMed 26780180.
Backbone
  Vector backbone: lentiGuide-Puro
  Backbone manufacturer: Zhang Lab (Addgene plasmid # 52963)
  Vector type: Mammalian Expression, Lentiviral, CRISPR
  Selectable markers: Puromycin
Growth in bacteria
  Bacterial resistance: Ampicillin, 100 μg/mL
  Growth temperature: 37°C
  Growth strain: DH5alpha
  Copy number: High Copy
Gene/Insert
  Gene/Insert name: NTRK3 (alt names: NTRK3; NM_001007156.2)
  gRNA/shRNA sequence: CGTCAACCTGACCGTACGAG
  Species: H. sapiens (human)
  Entrez Gene: NTRK3 (a.k.a. GP145-TrkC, TRKC, gp145(trkC))
  Promoter: hU6
  Cloning method: Unknown
  Sequencing primers: 5′ U6-F; 3′ pS2-R
Terms and licenses: Academic/Nonprofit Terms; Industry Terms: Not Available to Industry
Depositor comments: The gRNA was designed to target the following Genbank reference sequence(s): NM_001007156.2,NM_001012338.2,NM_001243101.1,NM_002530.3. Note that this plasmid does NOT contain Cas9. It should be used in conjunction with lentiCas9-Blast (Addgene #52962) or otherwise with cell lines already expressing Cas9. Browse the full kinome gRNA library at http://www.addgene.org/pooled-library/broadgpp-human-kinome/ or visit http://www.broadinstitute.org/rnai/public/ for detailed protocols and information.
How to cite: NTRK3 gRNA (BRDN0001145325) was a gift from John Doench & David Root (Addgene plasmid # 76180 ; http://n2t.net/addgene:76180 ; RRID:Addgene_76180)
