>Addgene plasmid #76180 | NTRK3 gRNA (BRDN0001145325) | depositor partial sequence | sequence record 143640 | Target Sequence
CGTCAACCTGACCGTACGAG
