>Addgene plasmid #76180 | NTRK3 gRNA (BRDN0001145325) | addgene partial sequence | sequence record 148875 | hU6-F 5'-GAGGGCCTATTTCCCATGATT-3'
TTAGAATTAATTTGACTGTAAACACAAAGATATTAGTACAAAATACGTGACGTAGAAAGTAATAATTTCT
TGGGTAGTTTGCAGTTTTAAAATTATGTTTTAAAATGGACTATCATATGCTTACCGTAACTTGAAAGTAT
TTCGATTTCTTGGCTTTATATATCTTGTGGAAAGGACGAAACACCGCGTCAACCTGACCGTACGAGGTTT
TAGAGCTAGAAATAGCAAGTTAAAATAAGGCTAGTCCGTTATCAACTTGAAAAAGTGGCACCGAGTCGGT
GCTTTTTTAAGCTTGGCGTAACTAGATCTTGAGACAAATGGCAGTATTCATCCACAATTTTAAAAGAAAA
GGGGGGATTGGGGGGTACAGTGCAGGGGAAAGAATAGTAGACATAATAGCAACAGACATACAAACTAAAG
AATTACAAAAACAAATTACAAAAATTCAAAATTTTCGGGTTTATTACAGGGACAGCAGAGATCCACTTTG
GCGCCGGCTCGAGGGGGCCCGGGTGCAAAGATGGATAAAGTTTTAAACAGAGAGGAATCTTTGCAGCTAA
TGGACCTTCTAGGTCTTGAAAGGAGTGGGAATTGGCTCCGGTGCCCGTCAGTGGGCAGAGCGCACATCGC
CCACAGTCCCCGAGAAGTTGGGGGGAGGGGTCGGCAATTGATCCGGTGCCTAGAGAAGGTGGCGCGGGGT
AAACTGGGAAAGTGATGTCGTGTACTGGCTCCGCCTTT
